Addgene plasmid #20515: pWZL Neo Myr Flag MAP2K6
Depositing lab: William Hahn & Jean Zhao. Depositing organization: Dana-Farber Cancer Institute. Publication: Integrative Genomic Approaches Identify IKBKE as a Breast Cancer Oncogene (Kinase Library Clones). Boehm JS, Zhao JJ, Yao J, Kim SY, Firestein R, Dunn IF, Sjostrom SK, Garraway LA, Weremowicz S, Richardson AL, Greulich H, Stewart CJ, Mulvey LA, Shen RR, Ambrogio L, Hirozane-Kishikawa T, Hill DE, Vidal M, Meyerson M, Grenier JK, Hinkle G, Root DE, Roberts TM, Lander ES, Polyak K, Hahn WC. Cell. 2007 Jun 15. 129(6):1065-1079. 10.1016/j.cell.2007.03.052 PubMed 17574021.
Backbone
  Vector backbone: pWZL-Neo-Myr-Flag-DEST
  Backbone manufacturer: William Hahn Lab (available at Addgene, #15300)
  Vector type: Mammalian Expression, Retroviral
  Selectable markers: Neomycin (select with G418)
Growth in bacteria
  Bacterial resistance: Ampicillin, 100 μg/mL
  Growth temperature: 37°C
  Growth strain: Stbl3
  Growth instructions: Stbl3 cells to prevent recombination.
  Copy number: Unknown
Gene/Insert
  Gene/Insert name: MAP2K6 (alt name: mitogen-activated protein kinase kinase 6)
  Species: H. sapiens (human)
  GenBank ID: NM_002758
  Entrez Gene: MAP2K6 (a.k.a. MAPKK6, MEK6, MKK6, PRKMK6, SAPKK-3, SAPKK3)
  Tag / fusion protein: Myr (N terminal on backbone); Flag (N terminal on backbone)
  Cloning method: Gateway Cloning
  Sequencing primers: 5′ pWZL-Fwd (GAA CCT CCT CGT TCG ACC); 3′ pWZL-Rev (TTC CGG GCC CTC ACA TTG)
Resource information
  A portion of this plasmid was derived from a plasmid made by: 4-A3
Terms and licenses: Academic/Nonprofit Terms; Industry Terms: Not Available to Industry
Depositor comments: ORFs were cloned into Gateway compatible pEntry vectors. An LR recombination reaction was performed to move the ORF to pWZL-Neo-Myr-Flag DEST such that the ORF would have 5' myristoylation and flag tags. This plasmid is part of a kinase library, and the gene has been verified, but has not been fully sequenced for minor mutations. Please see the following link for plasmids from this article that are not part of the kinase library http://www.addgene.org/pubmed/17574021
How to cite: pWZL Neo Myr Flag MAP2K6 was a gift from William Hahn & Jean Zhao (Addgene plasmid # 20515 ; http://n2t.net/addgene:20515 ; RRID:Addgene_20515)
