[The description below was written by a language model from this plasmid's Addgene catalogue record.]
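Description:
pWZL Neo Myr Flag MAP2K6 is a retroviral mammalian expression plasmid built on the Gateway-compatible pWZL-Neo-Myr-Flag-DEST backbone. It is propagated in bacteria under ampicillin selection, using a recombination-deficient strain because the repeated sequences typical of retroviral vectors are prone to rearrangement. In mammalian cells, transduced or transfected populations are selected with G418 through the neomycin resistance marker. No feature table accompanies the record, so the promoter driving the insert, the bacterial origin and the arrangement linking the insert to the neomycin marker are not stated, and copy number is listed as unknown.

The insert is the human MAP2K6 open reading frame (mitogen-activated protein kinase kinase 6, also known as MEK6, MKK6 or SAPKK3). It was first cloned into a Gateway entry vector and then moved into the destination vector by an LR recombination reaction. This places the ORF in frame behind two N-terminal elements supplied by the backbone, a myristoylation signal and a Flag epitope. Myristoylation sequences direct lipid modification that tethers a protein to membranes, a strategy commonly used to promote kinase activation, while the Flag tag allows detection or immunoprecipitation of the fusion protein.

The plasmid is one member of a kinase ORF library associated with a study that used integrative genomic approaches to identify a breast cancer oncogene, which suits it to stable, retrovirus-mediated kinase expression in gain-of-function experiments. The depositors note that the gene identity has been verified, but the clone has not been fully sequenced, so minor mutations cannot be excluded.
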