>Addgene plasmid #20515 | pWZL Neo Myr Flag MAP2K6 | addgene partial sequence | sequence record 26340 | 20515 with pWZL-Fwd
CTCCTTCTCTAGGCGCCGGCCGGATCCAGAATTCGCCACCATGGGGTCTTCAAAATCTAAACCAAAGGAC
CCCAGCCAGCGCCGGCGCAGGATCCGAGGTTACCTTGACTACAAAGACGATGACGACAAGCAATTGACAA
GTTTGTACAAAAAAGTTGGCATGTCTCAGTCGAAAGGCAAGAAGCGAAACCCTGGCCTTAAAATTCCAAA
AGAAGCATTTGAACAACCTCAGACCAGTTCCACACCACCTCGAGATTTAGACTCCAAGGCTTGCATTTCT
ATTGGAAATCAGAACTTTGAGGTGAAGGCAGATGACCTGGAGCCTATAATGGAACTGGGACGAGGTGCGT
ACGGGGTGGTGGAGAAGATGCGGCACGTGCCCAGCGGGCAGATCATGGCAGTGAAGCGGATCCGAGCCAC
AGTAAATAGCCAGGAACAGAAACGGCTACTGATGGATTTGGATATTTCCATGAGGACGGTGGACTGTCCA
TTCACTGTCACCTTTTATGGCGCACTGTTTCGGGAGGGTGATGTGTGGATCTGCATGGAGCTCATGGATA
CATCACTAGATAAATTCTACAAACAAGTTATTGATAAAGGCCAGACAATTCCAGAGGACATCTTAGGGAA
AATAGCAGTTTCTATTGTAAAAGCATTAGAACATTTACATAGTAAGCTGTCTGTCATTCACAGAGACGTC
AAGCCTTCTAATGTACTCATCAATGCTCTCGGTCAAGTGAA
